>Addgene plasmid #110076 | pMINTC3GH (Kan) | addgene full sequence | sequence record 211292 | Addgene NGS Result
GAAGTGATTCCTCCTGATGGTACCGGATCCGTGGCAGGAGGGTCGCCTGCGTCGGCAACTCGCCCAGGCT
ACACGAGAGCCCTCGACTGCGAAAATGCCGACCAGGCACCACCGCACTCCAGGCTTAACCCGGTGCGACG
ATCCAATATTACGAGATCTGACAAGTTTGTACAAAAAAGCAGGCTACCAGGCCTAGATCTGGGGACCCTA
GAGGTCCCCTTTTTTATTTTAAAAATTTTTTCACGTGCCAGCCGATTGGACTAGAAATATTGGATCGTCG
GCACCGTCACGGCCGTGGGAGGCGGCACGATCCGCGACGTGATGATCGGCCGCATCCCCACGGTGCTGCG
CAGTGAGCTCTACGCCATCCCGGCGTTGATCTGTGCGTTCGCACGCACAGGCCCGGTGTGAGAAGGGTCT
CTGACGAGCGGGAGAACTCCCTATCAGTGATAGAGTTTGTCCTCCCTATCAGTGATAGATAGGCTCTGGG
AGTACCCGTGTGTACGACCAGCACGGCATACATCATTTCGACGCCGAGAGATTCGCCGCCCGAAATGAGC
ACGATCCGCATGCACCCAGCTTTCTTGTACAAAGTGGGCTCGAGGCATGCGAAGGAGATATACATATGAG
TTGAAGAGCGACCTGCAGACTGGCTGTGTATAAGGGAGCCTGACATTTATATTCCCCAGAACATCAGGTT
AATGGCGTTTTTGATGTCATTTTCGCGGTGGCTGAGATCAGCCACTTCTTCCCCGATAACGGAGACCGGC
ACACTGGCCATATCGGTGGTCATCATGCGCCAGCTTTCATCCCCGATATGCACCACCGGGTAAAGTTCAC
GGGAGACTTTATCTGACAGCAGACGTGCACTGGCCAGGGGGATCACCATCCGTCGCCCGGGCGTGTCAAT
AATATCACTCTGTACATCCACAAACAGACGATAACGGCTCTCTCTTTTATAGGTGTAAACCTTAAACTGC
ATTTCACCAGCCCCTGTTCTCGTCAGCAAAAGAGCCGTTCATTTCAATAAACCGGGCGACCTCAGCCATC
CCTTCCTGATTTTCCGCTTTCCAGCGTTCGGCACGCAGACGACGGGCTTCATTCTGCATGGTTGTGCTTA
CCAGACCGGAGATATTGACATCATATATGCCTTGAGCAACTGATAGCTGTCGCTGTCAACTGTCACTGTA
ATACGCTGCTTCATAGCATACCTCTTTTTGACATACTTCGGGTATACATATCAGTATATATTCTTATACC
GCAAAAATCAGCGCGCAAATACGCATACTGTTATCTGGCTTTTAGTAAGCCGGATCCACGCGTTTACGCC
CCGCCCTGCCACTCATCGCAGTACTGTTGTAATTCATTAAGCATTCTGCCGACATGGAAGCCATCACAAA
CGGCATGATGAACCTGAATCGCCAGCGGCATCAGCACCTTGTCGCCTTGCGTATAATATTTGCCCATGGT
GAAAACGGGGGCGAAGAAGTTGTCCATATTGGCCACGTTTAAATCAAAACTGGTGAAACTCACCCAGGGA
TTGGCTGAGACGAAAAACATATTCTCAATAAACCCTTTAGGGAAATAGGCCAGGTTTTCACCGTAACACG
CCACATCTTGCGAATATATGTGTAGAAACTGCCGGAAATCGTCGTGGTATTCACTCCAGAGCGATGAAAA
CGTTTCAGTTTGCTCATGGAAAACGGTGTAACAAGGGTGAACACTATCCCATATCACCAGCTCACCGTCT
TTCATTGCCATACGGAATTCCGGATGAGCATTCATCAGGCGGGCAAGAATGTGAATAAAGGCCGGATAAA
ACTTGTGCTTATTTTTCTTTACGGTCTTTAAAAAGGCCGTAATATCCAGCTGAACGGTCTGGTTATAGGT
ACATTGAGCAACTGACTGAAATGCCTCAAAATGTTCTTTACGATGCCATTGGGATATATCAACGGTGGTA
TATCCAGTGATTTTTTTCTCCATTTTAGCTTCCTTAGCTCCTGAAAATCTCGACGGATCCTAACTCAAAA
TCCACACATTATACGAGCCGGAAGCATAAAGTGTAAAGCCTGGGGTGCCTAATGCGGCCGCCATAGTGAC
TGGATATGTTGTGTTTTACAGTATTATGTAGTCTGTTTTTTATGCAAAATCTAATTTAATATATTGATAT
TTATATCATTTTACGTTTCTCGTTCAGCTTTTTTGTACAAACTTGTGATATCGAATTCGCTAGCTACCTT
TCTCTTCTTTTTTGGATCTACCTTTCTCTTCTTTTTTGGGGATCCACTAGTTCAGCTCTTCTGCATTAGA
AGTTTTGTTTCAAGGTCCACAATTCAGCAAAGGAGAAGAACTTTTCACTGGAGTTGTCCCAATTCTTGTT
GAATTAGATGGTGATGTTAATGGGCACAAATTTTCTGTCAGTGGAGAGGGTGAAGGTGATGCTACATACG
GAAAACTCACCCTTAAATTTATTTGCACTACTGGAAAACTACCTGTTCCTTGGCCAACACTTGTCACTAC
TCTGACCTATGGTGTTCAATGCTTTTCCCGTTATCCGGATCACATGAAACGGCATGACTTTTTCAAGAGT
GCCATGCCCGAAGGTTATGTACAGGAACGCACTATATCTTTCAAAGATGACGGGAACTACAAGACGCGTG
CTGAAGTCAAGTTTGAAGGTGATACCCTTGTTAATCGTATCGAGTTAAAGGGTATTGATTTTAAAGAAGA
TGGAAACATTCTCGGACACAAACTAGAGTACAACTATAACTCACACAATGTATACATCACGGCAGACAAA
CAAAAGAATGGAATCAAAGCTAACTTCAAAATTCGCCACAACATTGAAGATGGTTCCGTTCAACTAGCAG
ACCATTATCAACAAAATACTCCAATTGGCGATGGCCCTGTCCTTTTACCAGACAACCATTACCTGTCGAC
ACAATCTGCCCTTTCGAAAGATCCCAACGAAAAGCGTGACCACATGGTCCTTCTTGAGTTTGTAACTGCT
GCTGGGATTACACATGGCATGGATGAGCTCTACAAAACTAGTCATCATCATCACCATCATCATCACCATC
ATTAATTATACATAGTTGCTTAAGCTGCAGGGGACCCTAGAGGTCCCCTTTTTTATTTTAAAAATTTTTT
ATAACCGGTAAGAAGTCCAACACGCCGCTCCTCCCCGATGTTGCGTAGCCGCTTCAAGCTTAAGCAACGG
CCCCAGTGAGTAGCGACTTTGGATCCGGTACCCGCAACGGTCAACCAGCGTCTACGCGTTTCACTGGCCG
ACATGTGAGCAAAAGGCCAGCAAAAGGCCAGGAACCGTAAAAAGGCCGCGTTGCTGGCGTTTTTCCATAG
GCTCCGCCCCCCTGACGAGCATCACAAAAATCGACGCTCAAGTCAGAGGTGGCGAAACCCGACAGGACTA
TAAAGATACCAGGCGTTTCCCCCTGGAAGCTCCCTCGTGCGCTCTCCTGTTCCGACCCTGCCGCTTACCG
GATACCTGTCCGCCTTTCTCCCCTCGGGAAGCGTGGCGCTTTCTCATAGCTCACGCTGTAGGTATCTCAG
TTCGGTGTAGGTCGTTCGCTCCAAGCTGGGCTGTGTGCACGAACCCCCCGTTCAGCCCGACCGCTGCGCC
TTATCCGGTAACTATCGTCTTGAGTCCAACCCGGTAAGACACGACTTATCGCCACTGGCAGCAGCCACTG
GTAACAGGATTAGCAGAGCGAGGTATGTAGGCGGTGCTACAGAGTTCTTGAAGTGGTGGCCTAACTACGG
CTACACTAGAAGGACAGTATTTGGTATCTGCGCTCTGCTGAAGCCAGTTACCTTCGGAAAAAGAGTTGGT
AGCTCTTGATCCGGCAAACAAACCACCGCTGGTAGCGGTGGTTTTTTTGTTTGCAAGCAGCAGATTACGC
GCAGAAAAAAAGGATCTCAAGAAGATCCTTTGATCTTTTCTACGGGGTCTGACGCTCATGGAACTAGTGA
GGTCTGCCTCGTGAAGAAGGTGTTGCTGACTCATACCAGGCCTGAATCGCCCCATCATCCAGCCAGAAAG
TGAGGGAGCCACGGTTGGTGAGAGCTTTGTTGTAGGTGGACCAGTTGGTGATTTTGAACTTTTGCTTTGC
CACGGAACGGTCTGCGTTGTCGGGAAGATGCGTGATCTGATCCTTCAACTCAGCAAAAGTTCGATTTATT
CAACAAAGCCGCCGTCCCGTCAAGTCAGCGTAATGCTCTGCCAGTGTTACAACCAATTAACCAATTCTGA
TTAGAAAAACTCATCGAGCATCAAATGAAACTGCAATTTATTCATATCAGGATTATCAATACCATATTTT
TGAAAAAGCCGTTTCTGTAATGAAGGAGAAAACTCACCGAGGCAGTTCCATAGGATGGCAAGATCCTGGT
ATCGGTCTGCGATTCCGACTCGTCCAACATCAATACAACCTATTAATTTCCCCTCGTCAAAAATAAGGTT
ATCAAGTGAGAAATCACCATGAGTGACGACTGAATCCGGTGAGAATGGCAAAAGATTATGCATTTCTTTC
CAGACTTGTTCAACAGGCCAGCCATTACGCTCGTCATCAAAATCACTCGCATCAACCAAACCGTTATTCA
TTCGTGATTGCGCCTGAGCGAGACGAAATACGCGATCGCTGTTAAAAGGACAATTACAAACAGGAATCGA
ATGCAACCGGCGCAGGAACACTGCCAGCGCATCAACAATATTTTCACCTGAATCAGGATATTCTTCTAAT
ACCTGGAATGCTGTTTTCCCGGGGATCGCAGTGGTGAGTAACCATGCATCATCAGGAGTACGGATAAAAT
GCTTGATGGTCGGAAGAGGCATAAATTCCGTCAGCCAGTTTAGTCTGACCATCTCATCTGTAACATCATT
GGCAACGCTACCTTTGCCATGTTTCAGAAACAACTCTGGCGCATGGGGCTTCCCATACAAGCGATAGATT
GTCGCACCTGATTGCCCGACATTATCGCGAGCCCATTTATACCCATATAAATCAGCATCCATGTTGGAAT
TTAATCGCGGCCTCGAGCAAGACGTTTCCCGTTGAATATGGCTCATAACACCCCTTGTATTACTGTTTAT
GTAAGCAGACAGTTTTATTGTTCATGATGATATATTTTTATCTTGTGCAATGTAACATCAGAGATTTTGA
GACACAACGTGGCTTTCCCCCCCCCCGACGTCAGGTGGCTAGCTGGCGGGAACGGCAATGCTCCTGGCGG
CGGCGGGGCTGGTGCCCAGGTCTCCGCACAGAGCGGCGGTGCTGGCGCTCGCGGCCAGGCGTGGTTCTTC
GCGTACTGACAAGAAACCCCCCTCTTTAGGACTCAGTGTCCTTGGGAGGGGGGCTTTTTGCGTTTCAGGA
GGTCTTGGCCAGCTTGGACATCGCCTCAGCGATAGCCTCGTCGCGGGCCTCAGACGCCATCTGGTACTTC
ATCGCCATCCTAGGAGTCGTGTGACCGAGACGGGCCATCAGCTCCTTGGTCGTCGCACCTGCCTGAGCGG
CGAACGTAGCGCCGACAGCGCGGAGGTCGTGGATGCGGAGTTCCGGCCGACCGATCTTGGCGTAGCCACG
CTTCAGCGACTTGGTGAACGCGGACTTCGACAGCCGGTTGCCCTGCGTCGTGGTCACCAGGAATGCCTCG
GGGCCCTTGTTCATCTTCGTACGGTCCTTCATGTGCGCTCGGATCATCTCCGCGACGTGAGGCGGAACCG
TCACAGGACGCTTCGACCGGACGGTCTTGGCGTTGCCAACGACGATCTTGTTCCCCACGCGGGAAGCGCC
ACGGCGCACCCGGAGCTTCATCGTCATGCCGTCGTCCACGATGTCCTTGCGGCGAAGCTCGATCAGCTCT
CCGAACCGGAGGCTCGTCCACGCCAGGATGTATGCCGCGATCCGGTAGTGCACGAAGATCTCAGCGGCGA
CGATGTCCAGCTCCTCAGGCGTCAGCGCCTCTACGTCGCGCTCATCGGCTGCCTTCTGCTCGATCCGGCA
CGGGTTCTCTGCGATCAGCTTGTCCTCGACCGCTGTGTTCATCACCGCCCGGAGGACGTTGTAGGCATGC
CGGCGGGCAGTCGGGTGCTTCCTACCCATCCCGGCCCACCACGCACGCACCAGAGCTGGCGTCATCTCTG
TGACCGCCACTTCACCTAGCACCGGGTAGATGCGGCGCTCCGCGTGCCCGCTGTACAGATCCCTGGTGCC
GTCTGCGAGGTCGCGCTCCACGAGCCACTTCCGGGTGTACTCCTCCAGCGTGATGGCGCTGGCGGCTGCC
TTCTTCGCCCGGTCCTGTGGAGGGGTCCAGGTCTCCATCTCGATGAGCCGCTTCTCGCCCGCGAGCCAGG
CTTCGGCGTCCATCTTGTTGTCGTAGGTCTGCAGCGCGTAGTACCTCACACCGTCCTGCGGGTTGACGTA
TGAGGCTTGGATCCTCCCGCTGCGCTGAGTCTTCAGCGATCCCCATCCGCGACGTGCCAACTAGGTCTCC
TCTCGTCGTGAACAAGGCTACCGGGTTGCAACTCCTGTGCAACTCTCAGGCTTCAACGCGCTTCTACGAC
CTGCAATTTCTTTCCACTTAGAGGATGCAGCCGAGAGGGGGTAAAAACCTATCTTGACCGGCCCATATAT
GTGGTCGGCAGACACCCATTCTTCCAAACTAGCTACGCGGGTTCGATTCCCGTCGCCCGCTCCGCTGGTC
AGAGGGTGTTTTCGCCCTCTGGCCATTTTTCTTTCCAGGGGTCTGCAACTCTTGTGCGACTCTTCTGACC
TGGGCATACGCGGTTGCAACGCATCCCTGATCTGGCTACTTTCGATGCTGACAAACGAATAGAGCCCCCC
GCCTGCGCGAACAGACGAGGGGCATTCACACCAGATTGGAGCTGGTGCAGTGAAGAGAATAGACCGGGAC
AAGGTTGCACCGGGAGTTGCAGCGGTCGGAACCCTCGCCGTCGGCGGGCTGGCGTTCGCCCTGTCGTTCA
CGGCTCTAGCTGATCACCGCGGCCATGATGGCATAAAACGAAAGGCCCAGTCTTTCGACTGAGCCTTTCG
TTTTATTTGATGCCTGGCAGTCGATCGTACGCTAGTTAACTACGTCGACATCGATTTAATTAATATGCAT
CAATTGATTTAAATACTAGTGTTAACTATTTAATTGGGGACCCTAGAGGTCCCCTTTTTTATTTTAAAAA
TTTTTTCAAGGGGACCTCTAGGGTCCCCAGCTGGCTAGCGAGTCATGAGGTCACCATGTTCTTTCCTGCG
TTATCCCCTGATTCTGTGGATAACCGTATTACCGCCTTTGAGTGAGCTGATACCAGCGGATAACAATTTC
ACACAGGAAACAGCTATGACCATGATTACGCCAAGCTATCAACTTTGTATAGAAAAGTTGCATGACCAAC
TTCGATAACGTTCTCGGCTCGATGATCCCCGGGGGCCCCCCCTCGAGGTCGACGGTATCGATTTAATTAA
TATGCATCAATTGATTTAAATACTAGTGTTAACTATTTAATTGGGGACCCTAGAGGTCCCCTTTTTTATT
TTAAAAATTTTTTCAAGGGGACCTCTAGGGTCCCCAGCTGGCTAGCGAGTCATGAGGTCACCATGGTCAT
TAGGAGCCGCTCTCGCACTTCAGCTGCTTCTCCAAGCCGCAGATGATCAGCTCCAGGCCGAACAAGAAGG
CCGGCTCGGCGCCCTGGTGGTCGAACAGCTCGATGGCCTGGCGCAGCAACGGCGGCATGCTGTCGGTGGT
CGGGGTCTCGCGCTCCTCCTTGGCGACCTGGTGCTCCTGGTCCTCCAACACGCAGCCCAGGGTGAAGTGG
CCCACGGCCGACAGGGCGTACAACGCGTTCTCCAGCGAGAAGCCCTGCTGGCACAGGAAGGCCAACTGGT
TCTCCAGGGTCTCGTACTGCTTCTCGGTCGGCCGGGTGCCCAGGTGCACCTTGGCGCCGTCGCGGTGGCT
CAGCAAGGCGCAGCGGAAGCTCTTGGCGTTGTTGCGCAGGAAGTCCTGCCAGCTCTCGCCCTCCAGCGGG
CAGAAGTGGGTGTGGTGGCGGTCCAACATCTCGATGGCCAGGGCGTCGAGCAGGGCCCGCTTGTTCTTGA
CGTGCCAGTACAGGGTCGGCTGCTCGACGCCCAGCTTCTGGGCCAGCTTGCGGGTGGTCAGGCCCTCGAT
GCCGACCTCGTTCAGCAGCTCCAGGGCGGAGTTGATGACCTTGGACTTGTCCAGGCGGGACATTGC
Features (pLannotate 1.2.2; 25 found; start..end, strand, type, name):
    161..185     +  protein_bind   attB1: mutant version of attB; recombination site for the Gateway® BP reaction BP Clonase™
    274..378     +  CDS            Y4104_STRCO (fragment): Protein inferred from homology: Swiss-Prot protein existence level 3. From Streptomyces coelicolor (strain ATCC BAA-471 / A3(2) / M145).
    436..455     +  promoter       tight TRE promoter (fragment): Tet-responsive promoter PTight, consisting of seven tet operator sequences followed by the minimal CMV promoter
    462..479     +  promoter       tight TRE promoter (fragment): Tet-responsive promoter PTight, consisting of seven tet operator sequences followed by the minimal CMV promoter
    577..597     -  protein_bind   attB2: mutant version of attB; core recombination site for the Gateway® BP reaction BP Clonase™
    680..982     -  CDS            ccdB: CCDB_ECOLI - Also known as G, letB, letD. Experimental evidence at protein level: Swiss-Prot protein existence level 1. Toxic component of a type II toxin-antitoxin (TA) system, functioning in plasmid maintainence. Responsible for the post- segregational killing (PSK) of plasmid-free cells, also referred to as a plasmid addiction system. Half-life of over 2 hours. Cell killing by CcdB is accompanied by filamentation, defects in chromosome and plasmid segregation, defects in cell division, formation of anucleate cells, decreased DNA synthesis and plasmid loss. Interferes with the activity of DN
    987..1145    -  CDS            ccdA (fragment): CCDA_ECO57 - Also known as H, letA. Experimental evidence at protein level: Swiss-Prot protein existence level 1. Antitoxin component of a type II toxin-antitoxin (TA) system which inhibits the post-segregational killing (PSK) of plasmid-free cells, also referred to as a plasmid addiction system. Binds to and blocks the activity of CcdB; will also remove bound CcdB protein from the CcdB-GyrA complex by forming a CcdA-CcdB complex, a process termed rejuvenation. Functions as a transcriptional corepressor for the ccdAB operon, repression also requires CcdB (By similarity). From Escherichia coli
   1324..1983    -  CDS            CmR: chloramphenicol acetyltransferase; cat; confers resistance to chloramphenicol
   1984..2013    -  promoter       cat promoter (fragment): promoter of the E. coli cat gene encoding chloramphenicol acetyltransferase
   2037..2067    -  promoter       lac UV5 promoter: E. coli lac promoter with an "up" mutation
   2092..2216    -  protein_bind   attR1: mutant version of attR; recombination site for the Gateway® LR reaction LR Clonase™
   2235..2255    -  CDS            SV40 NLS: nuclear localization signal of SV40 (simian virus 40) large T antigen
   2259..2279    -  CDS            SV40 NLS: nuclear localization signal of SV40 (simian virus 40) large T antigen
   2336..3046    +  CDS            Folding Reporter GFP: Folding Reporter GFP is a basic (constitutively fluorescent) green fluorescent protein published in 1999, derived from Aequorea victoria.
   3352..3940    -  rep_origin     ori: high-copy-number ColE1/pMB1/pBR322/pUC origin of replication
   3987..4130    -  CDS            TRA2_ECOLX (fragment): Protein predicted: Swiss-Prot protein existence level 4. Required for transposition of transposon Tn903. From Escherichia coli.
   4271..5086    -  CDS            KanR: aminoglycoside phosphotransferase; aph(3')-Ia; confers resistance to kanamycin in bacteria or G418 (Geneticin®) in eukaryotes
   5222..5326    +  CDS            32 (fragment): VG32_BPML5 - Protein predicted: Swiss-Prot protein existence level 4. From Mycobacterium phage L5 (Mycobacteriophage L5).
   5388..6500    -  CDS            33: VINT_BPML5 - Also known as int. Protein inferred from homology: Swiss-Prot protein existence level 3. Integrase is necessary for integration of the phage into the host genome by site-specific recombination. From Mycobacterium phage L5 (Mycobacteriophage L5).
   6913..7053    +  CDS            34.1 (fragment): VG341_BPMD2 - Protein predicted: Swiss-Prot protein existence level 4. Putative excisionase. From Mycobacterium phage D29 (Mycobacteriophage D29).
   7033..7079    -  terminator     rrnB T1 terminator: transcription terminator T1 from the E. coli rrnB gene
   7265..7330    +  rep_origin     RSF ori (fragment): Plasmids containing the RSF 1030 origin of replication can be propagated in E. coli cells that contain additional plasmids with compatible origins.
   7390..7410    +  protein_bind   attB4: mutant version of attB; core recombination site for the Gateway® BP reaction BP Clonase™
   7453..7482    -  misc_feature   MCS (fragment): pBluescript multiple cloning site
   7633..8253    -  CDS            tetR: TETR2_ECOLX - Experimental evidence at protein level: Swiss-Prot protein existence level 1. TetR is the repressor of the tetracycline resistance element; its N-terminal region forms a helix-turn-helix structure and binds DNA. Binding of tetracycline to TetR reduces the repressor affinity for the tetracycline resistance gene (tetA) promoter operator sites. From Escherichia coli.
