[The description below was written by a language model from this plasmid's Addgene catalogue record and pLannotate feature annotations shown in this document.]
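Description:
pMINTC3GH (Kan) is an empty bacterial expression backbone from a uniform cloning platform for mycobacterial genetics and protein production. It is described as analogous to pMINTNH3, but it supplies a C-terminal fusion consisting of a 3C protease cleavage site, GFP and a His10 tag. The 8,256 nt sequence carries a high-copy ColE1/pUC-type origin for propagation in E. coli and a kanamycin resistance gene (aph(3')-Ia) as the backbone marker. No mycobacterial plasmid origin is annotated. Instead the plasmid encodes the mycobacteriophage L5 integrase with flanking phage-derived fragments, which indicates that it is maintained in mycobacteria by site-specific integration into the chromosome rather than as an episome.

The cloning site is occupied by a counterselection cassette containing the ccdB toxin gene, a ccdA fragment and a chloramphenicol acetyltransferase gene. This explains why the empty vector is grown under chloramphenicol plus kanamycin selection in a ccdB-tolerant strain: replacing the cassette with a gene of interest removes the toxin and allows recovery in ordinary E. coli. Directly downstream lies a Folding Reporter GFP coding sequence, so an inserted open reading frame is read through into the 3C–GFP–His10 tag. That arrangement allows fluorescence monitoring of expression, affinity purification and proteolytic tag removal.

A tetR repressor gene and short matches to tet operator sequences upstream of the cassette suggest tetracycline-regulated expression, although the record does not name the promoter explicitly. An rrnB T1 terminator is also present. Several automated annotations, including Gateway att sites, SV40 NLS motifs and an RSF ori fragment, are short matches and are probably incidental rather than functional parts.
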