Addgene plasmid #110076: pMINTC3GH (Kan)
Purpose: (Empty Backbone) Analogous to pMINTNH3 but with a C-terminal 3C cleavage site and a GFP-His10 tag fusion.
Depositing lab: Markus Seeger. Depositing organization: University of Zurich. Publication: A uniform cloning platform for mycobacterial genetics and protein production. Arnold FM, Hohl M, Remm S, Koliwer-Brandl H, Adenau S, Chusri S, Sander P, Hilbi H, Seeger MA. Sci Rep. 2018 Jun 22;8(1):9539. doi: 10.1038/s41598-018-27687-5. PubMed 29934571.
Backbone
  Vector backbone: pMINTC3GH
  Vector type: Bacterial Expression
  Tag / fusion protein: 3C cleavage site - GFP - His10 Tag (C terminal on backbone)
Growth in bacteria
  Bacterial resistance: Chloramphenicol and Kanamycin, 25 & 50 μg/mL
  Growth temperature: 37°C
  Growth strain: ccdB Survival
  Copy number: High Copy
Gene/Insert
  Gene/Insert name: None
  Tag / fusion protein: 3C cleavage site - GFP - His10 Tag (C terminal on backbone)
Terms and licenses: Academic/Nonprofit Terms; Industry Terms: Not Available to Industry
How to cite: pMINTC3GH (Kan) was a gift from Markus Seeger (Addgene plasmid # 110076 ; http://n2t.net/addgene:110076 ; RRID:Addgene_110076)
